Addgene plasmid #34365: KHBD00216
Depositing lab: Bart Deplancke. Depositing organization: Swiss Federal Institute of Technology (EPFL). Publication: Automated protein-DNA interaction screening of Drosophila regulatory elements. Korneel Hens, Jean-Daniel Feuz, Alina Isakova, Antonina Lagovitina, Andreas Massouras, Julien Bryois, Patrick Callaerts, Susan E. Celniker, Bart Deplancke. Nat Methods. 2011 Oct 30;8(12):1065-70. 10.1038/nmeth.1763 PubMed 22037703.
Backbone
  Vector backbone: pDONR221
  Backbone manufacturer: Invitrogen
  Backbone size w/o insert (bp): 2536
  Vector type: Gateway Donor Vector
Growth in bacteria
  Bacterial resistance: Kanamycin, 50 μg/mL
  Growth temperature: 37°C
  Growth strain: DH5alpha
  Copy number: High Copy
Gene/Insert
  Gene/Insert name: CG15509 (alt names: FBgn0001297; kay; kayak)
  Species: D. melanogaster (fly)
  Insert size (bp): 1638
  Entrez Gene: kay (a.k.a. CG15509, AP-1, AP1, CG15507, D-Fos, DFOS, DFra, Fos, Fra, c-Fos, dAP-1, dlhD, sro)
  Cloning method: Gateway Cloning
  Sequencing primers: 5′ M13F; 3′ M13R
Terms and licenses: Academic/Nonprofit Terms; Industry Terms: Not Available to Industry
Depositor comments: Please note that the ORFs in this collection were cloned open-ended (without a stop codon).
How to cite: KHBD00216 was a gift from Bart Deplancke (Addgene plasmid # 34365 ; http://n2t.net/addgene:34365 ; RRID:Addgene_34365)
