[The description below was written by a language model from this plasmid's Addgene catalogue record.]
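Description:
KHBD00216 is a Gateway entry-type clone built in the pDONR221 donor vector backbone (Invitrogen; about 2.5 kb without insert) and carrying the open reading frame of the Drosophila melanogaster gene kayak (kay, CG15509), a roughly 1.6 kb insert. kayak encodes the fly Fos homologue (D-Fos), a component of the AP-1 transcription factor. The plasmid is maintained in E. coli as a high-copy construct under kanamycin selection. No feature table accompanies the record, so individual elements such as the replication origin and recombination sites are not itemised. A pDONR221-derived clone made by Gateway cloning would normally have its insert flanked by attL sites, with M13 forward and reverse priming sites on either side, and these are the sequencing primers listed for the plasmid.

The backbone is a cloning and shuttle vector rather than an expression vector, and the record lists no promoter, tag or reporter associated with the insert. The ORF is intended to be moved by Gateway recombination into destination vectors that supply these elements. The depositor notes that ORFs in this collection were cloned open-ended, without a stop codon, which allows in-frame C-terminal fusions after transfer as well as N-terminal ones. The clone belongs to a collection of Drosophila ORFs associated with work on automated screening of protein–DNA interactions at fly regulatory elements. It therefore serves as a source clone for producing tagged or fused Kayak protein for such assays. The record does not specify which kay isoform the insert represents.
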