>Addgene plasmid #34365 | KHBD00216 | depositor partial sequence | sequence record 40932 | KHBD00216 sequence 1638 bps
ATGACGCTGGACAGCTACAACATCTTCAACGATGAGTACTTGTTCAACATGCCGCTGTCGCCGCTGCCAA
AAGTGCTCGGCAACTTTGAGACCGGCCAGAGTGTTCTCACACTGACGACGCCCACGTTGACGCCGACCAC
CACGCGCAACATCGAGGACACACTGGGCCACTTGCTCTCGGACACGCAGACCGATCGTGTGGCTGGTTGC
GCGGGATTCGCAGTGCCAAAGGTGCTACCCAACGCCATTGATGTCCTGGGCATGGGTATTCCCACCGGTG
TTTCGTCGCTCCCACTTCAGCAGACATTCGATTTGAGCCTGGGGCAGGGCAGCGAGTCCGAGGACTCCAA
CGCTTCGTACAACGATACGCAGATGAACGAGGAGCAGGACACGACCGATACTTCAAGTGCCCATACGGAC
AGCACCTCGTACCAAGCTGGCCACATCATGGCGGGCAGCGTGAACGGCGGCGGTGTCAACAACTTCTCCA
ATGTCCTGGCCGCCGTGAGCTCTAGCCGCGGATCGGCGTCGGTGGGCAGCAGCAACGCGAATACCTCAAA
TACGCCGGCTCGTCGTGGCGGCGGCAGACGCCCCAACCGGTCGACGAACATGACCCCGGAGGAGGAGCAG
AAGCGGGCCGTGCGCCGGGAGCGGAACAAACAGGCGGCGGCCCGTTGCCGCAAGAGGCGCGTGGACCAGA
CCAACGAGCTCACCGAGGAGGTGGAGCAGCTGGAGAAGCGGGGCGAGAGCATGCGCAAGGAGATCGAGGT
GCTGACGAACAGCAAGAATCAGCTGGAGTACCTTCTGGCCACCCACCGGGCCACCTGCCAAAAGATTCGC
TCCGACATGCTGAGCGTGGTCACCTGCAACGGTCTGATTGCCCCGGCCGGACTCCTGAGCGCCGGGAGCA
GCGGCAGCGGCGCGAGCAGCCACCACAACCACAACAGCAACGACAGCAGCAACGGCACGATCACCGGCAT
GGACGCCACGCTGAACTCCACCGGGAGGAGCAATTCACCCTTGGATCTCAAGCCGGCGGCGAACATCGAT
AGCCTGCTGATGCACATCAAGGACGAGCCACTCGATGGCGCCATCGACTCAGGATCCAGCCTGGACCAGG
ACGGTCCACCGCCCAGCAAGCGCATCACCTTGCCGCCCATGTCCACGATGCCGCACGTTCACTTGTCCAC
GATATTAACACCCACCGGCGCCTCGTCGGGATCTCTGCAGACGCCGATCACGAGCACGGCGCCCGGCGGA
TTCGGCAGCGCCTTCCCGGTGACCTCCAACGGCAGCAGCATCAACAACATCAACAGCATCGGCAACAACA
TGAACTCTCCCACGCTGAATGCGCATAACAAGGTGCCTAAGGAGCGGCCCAACACGTTGGCCTTCCAGCG
TCCACTGGGCCAGATGCACCTCACCATGGCCAACAACAAGGCGGGTGGGCCCACGCAGATCCAGGGCGTG
CCCATCCAGACGCCCTCGACCGGCACCTTCAACTTTGACTCCCTGATGGACGGCGGCACTGGGCTAACGC
CCGTCTCCGGACCCCTCGTCCCGAACAGCTCCTCCACGAACAAGCACCCGCTGGAGCTGCCCACGCCCAC
CGCCGAGCCGTCCAAGCTGGTCAGCTTA
