>Addgene plasmid #34365 | KHBD00216 | addgene partial sequence | sequence record 42071 | M13-Rev 5'-CAGGAAACAGCTATGACC-3'
ATTTTATTTTGACTGATAGTGACCTGTTCGTTGCAACAAATTGATAAGCAATGCTTTCTTATAATGCCAA
CTTTGTACAAGAAAGTTGGCAATAAGCTGACCAGCTTGGACGGCTCGGCGGTGGGCGTGGGCAGCTCCAG
CGGGTGCTTGTTCGTGGAGGAGCTGTTCGGGACGAGGGGTCCGGAGACGGGCGTTAGCCCAGTGCCGCCG
TCCATCAGGGAGTCAAAGTTGAAGGTGCCGGTCGAGGGCGTCTGGATGGGCACGCCCTGGATCTGCGTGG
GCCCACCCGCCTTGTTGTTGGCCATGGTGAGGTGCATCTGGCCCAGTGGACGCTGGAAGGCCAACGTGTT
GGGCCGCTCCTTAGGCACCTTGTTATGCGCATTCAGCGTGGGAGAGTTCATGTTGTTGCCGATGCTGTTG
ATGTTGTTGATGCTGCTGCCGTTGGAGGTCACCGGGAAGGCGCTGCCGAATCCGCCGGGCGCCGTGCTCG
TGATCGGCGTCTGCAGAGATCCCGACGAGGCGCCGGTGGGTGTTAATATCGTGGACAAGTGAACGTGCGG
CATCGTGGACATGGGCGGCAAGGTGATGCGCTTGCTGGGCGGTGGACCGTCCTGGTCCAGGCTGGATCCT
GAGTCGATGGCGCCATCGAGTGGCTCGTCCTTGATGTGCATCAGCAGGCTATCGATGTTCGCCGCCGGCT
TGAGATCCAAGGGTGAATTGCTCCTCCCGGTGGAGTTCAGCGTGGCGTCCATGCCGGTGATCGTGCCGTT
GCTGCTGTCG
